>Addgene plasmid #243950 | pUPD3_RBS_J61101 | addgene full sequence | sequence record 487781 | Addgene NGS Result
GGTCTCGCAAAGAGAAAGACAGGACCCACTGAATGCGAGACCACTCATCGCCCAATCACTAGTGAATTCG
TTCTATAGTGTCACCTAAATACCATAGAGCCGTTGGTCATAGCTGTTTCCTGTCCAGGCATCATGACACG
GTTATCCACAGAATCAGGGGATAACGCAGGAAAGAACATGTGAGCAAAAGGCCAGCAAAAGGCCAGGAAC
CGTAAAAAGGCCGCGTTGCTGGCGTTTTTCCATAGGCTCCGCCCCCCTGACGAGCATCACAAAAATCGAC
GCTCAAGTCAGAGGTGGCGAAACCCGACAGGACTATAAAGATACCAGGCGTTTCCCCCTGGAAGCTCCCT
CGTGCGCTCTCCTGTTCCGACCCTGCCGCTTACCGGATACCTGTCCGCCTTTCTCCCTTCGGGAAGCGTG
GCGCTTTCTCATAGCTCACGCTGTAGGTATCTCAGTTCGGTGTAGGTCGTTCGCTCCAAGCTGGGCTGTG
TGCACGAACCCCCCGTTCAGCCCGACCGCTGCGCCTTATCCGGTAACTATCGTCTTGAGTCCAACCCGGT
AAGACACGACTTATCGCCACTGGCAGCAGCCACTGGTAACAGGATTAGCAGAGCGAGGTATGTAGGCGGT
GCTACAGAGTTCTTGAAGTGGTGGCCTAACTACGGCTACACTAGAAGAACAGTATTTGGTATCTGCGCTC
TGCTGAAGCCAGTTACCTTCGGAAAAAGAGTTGGTAGCTCTTGATCCGGCAAACAAACCACCGCTGGTAG
CGGTGGTTTTTTTGTTTGCAAGCAGCAGATTACGCGCAGAAAAAAAGGATCTCAAGAAGATCCTTTGATC
TTTTCTACGGGGTCTGACGCTCAGTGGAACGAAAACTCACGTTAAGGGATTTTGGTCATGAGATTATCAA
AAAGGATCTTCACCTAGATCCTTTTGTGATGATCGGCACGTAAGAGGTTCCAACTTTCACCATAATGAAA
TAAGATCACTACCGGGCGTATTTTTTGAGTTATCGAGATTTTCAGGAGCTAAGGAAGCTAAAATGGAGAA
AAAAATCACTGGATATACCACCGTTGATATATCCCAATGGCATCGTAAAGAACATTTTGAGGCATTTCAG
TCAGTTGCTCAATGTACCTATAACCAGACCGTTCAGCTGGATATTACGGCCTTTTTAAAGACCGTAAAGA
AAAATAAGCACAAGTTTTATCCGGCCTTTATTCACATTCTTGCCCGCCTGATGAATGCTCATCCGGAATT
CCGTATGGCAATGAAAGACGGTGAGCTGGTGATATGGGATAGTGTTCACCCTTGTTACACCGTTTTCCAT
GAGCAAACTGAAACGTTTTCATCGCTCTGGAGTGAATACCACGACGATTTCCGGCAGTTTCTACACATAT
ATTCGCAAGATGTGGCGTGTTACGGTGAAAACCTGGCCTATTTCCCTAAAGGGTTTATTGAGAATATGTT
TTTCGTGTCAGCCAATCCCTGGGTGAGTTTCACCAGTTTTGATTTAAACGTGGCCAATATGGACAACTTC
TTCGCCCCCGTTTTCACCATGGGCAAATATTATACGCAAGGCGACAAGGTGCTGATGCCGCTGGCGATTC
AGGTTCATCATGCCGTTTGTGATGGCTTCCATGTCGGCAGAATGCTTAATGAATTACAACAGTACTGCGA
TGAGTGGCAGGGCGGGGCGTAATTTTTTTAAGGCAGTTATTGGTGCCCTTAAACGCCTGGTTGCTACGCC
TGAATAAGTGATAATAAGCGGATGAATGGCAGAAATTCGATGATAAGCTGTCAAACATGATGT
[125 nt withheld, positions 1814-1938]
C
[91 nt withheld, positions 1940-2030]
AGGGTGATGGTTCACGTAGTGGGCCAGCGCCCTGATAGACGGTTTTTCGCCCTTTGACGTTGGAGTCCAC
GTTCTTT
[37 nt withheld, positions 2108-2144]
ACCCTATCTCGGTCTATTCTTTTGATTTATAAGGGATTTTGCCGATTTCGGCCTATTGGTTAAAAAATGA
GCTGATTTAACAAAAATTTAACGCGAATTTTAACAAAATATTAACGCTTACAATTTTAACATTGTAGAAA
CGCATGTAAAACGACGGCCAGTGAATTGTAATACGACTCACTATAGGGTGAATTCCGCTTAGGACCTTAG
ATATTGATCTCAA
Features (pLannotate 1.2.2; 8 found; start..end, strand, type, name):
     72..90      -  promoter       SP6 promoter: promoter for bacteriophage SP6 RNA polymerase
    237..825     -  rep_origin     ori: high-copy-number ColE1/pMB1/pBR322/pUC origin of replication
    940..1042    +  promoter       cat promoter: promoter of the E. coli cat gene encoding chloramphenicol acetyltransferase
   1043..1699    +  CDS            cat: CAT_ECOLX - Experimental evidence at protein level: Swiss-Prot protein existence level 1. This enzyme is an effector of chloramphenicol resistance in bacteria. From Escherichia coli. This protein is used as a marker in many commonly used cloning vectors, such as pACYC184.
   1787..1804    -  promoter       tet promoter (fragment): E. coli promoter for tetracycline efflux protein gene
   1815..2270    +  rep_origin     f1 ori (sequence partly withheld): f1 bacteriophage origin of replication; arrow indicates direction of (+) strand synthesis
   2289..2310    -  CDS            lacZα (fragment): LacZα fragment of β-galactosidase; lacZ fragment
   2313..2331    +  promoter       T7 promoter: promoter for bacteriophage T7 RNA polymerase
