[The description below was written by a language model from this plasmid's Addgene catalogue record and pLannotate feature annotations shown in this document.]
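Description:
pUPD3_RBS_J61101 is a small (about 2.4 kb) GoldenBraid2.0 part-domestication plasmid that stores a single synthetic ribosome binding site, J61101, as a reusable level-0 part. It belongs to a GoldenBraid2.0 toolkit adapted for E. coli and other enteric bacteria. The backbone is pUPD3, catalogued as a bacterial expression vector. It replicates in E. coli at high copy from a ColE1/pUC-type origin and is selected with chloramphenicol through a cat gene driven by its own cat promoter. An f1 phage origin is also present, a common legacy element that allows single-stranded DNA production with helper phage.

The payload is only 20 bp and was inserted by Golden Gate cloning. It is too short to be picked up by the automated annotation, so it does not appear in the feature table. It presumably lies in the cloning region flanked by the T7 and SP6 promoters, which face each other across the plasmid's numbering origin. The short lacZα fragment next to the T7 promoter is probably a remnant of a lacZα screening cassette that the part replaced, though the record does not say so. A tet promoter fragment is also annotated and appears to be backbone residue. The plasmid carries no annotated promoter, coding sequence or terminator intended to work with the RBS, so it is not an expression construct on its own.

Its use is as a building block. In GoldenBraid assembly, type IIS restriction enzymes release standardised parts with defined overhangs, so this RBS can be combined with promoter, coding sequence and terminator parts into bacterial transcriptional units. Different RBS parts can be swapped in to adjust translation initiation. The record does not state the specific overhangs or the relative strength of J61101.
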