Addgene plasmid #243950: pUPD3_RBS_J61101
Purpose: GoldenBraid2.0 Ribosome binding site.
Depositing lab: Christophe Herman. Depositing organization: Baylor College of Medicine. Publication: GoldenBraid2.0 E. coli: a comprehensive and characterized toolkit for enterics. Cooke MB, Welch KT, Ramirez LD, Wen AX, Marciano DC, Herman C. Synth Biol (Oxf). 2025 Aug 14;10(1):ysaf015. doi: 10.1093/synbio/ysaf015. eCollection 2025. PubMed 40927394.
Backbone
  Vector backbone: pUPD3
  Vector type: Bacterial Expression
Growth in bacteria
  Bacterial resistance: Chloramphenicol, 25 μg/mL
  Growth temperature: 37°C
  Growth strain: DH5alpha
  Copy number: High Copy
Gene/Insert
  Gene/Insert name: J61101
  Species: Synthetic
  Insert size (bp): 20
  Cloning method: Golden Gate
Terms and licenses: Academic/Nonprofit Terms; Industry Terms: Not Available to Industry
How to cite: pUPD3_RBS_J61101 was a gift from Christophe Herman (Addgene plasmid # 243950 ; http://n2t.net/addgene:243950 ; RRID:Addgene_243950)
